Addgene plasmid #20328: FUW-OSKM
Purpose: Lentiviral plasmid expressing mouse Oct4, Sox2, Klf4 and cMyc for iPS cell generation
Depositing lab: Rudolf Jaenisch. Depositing organization: Whitehead Institute for Biomedical Research. Publication: Reprogramming of murine and human somatic cells using a single polycistronic vector. Carey BW, Markoulaki S, Hanna J, Saha K, Gao Q, Mitalipova M, Jaenisch R. Proc Natl Acad Sci U S A. 2009 Jan 6. 106(1):157-62. 10.1073/pnas.0811426106 PubMed 19109433.
Backbone
  Vector backbone: FUW (Lenti-Lox-Ubi)
  Backbone manufacturer: homemade
  Backbone size w/o insert (bp): 7222
  Vector type: Mammalian Expression, Lentiviral
Growth in bacteria
  Bacterial resistance: Ampicillin, 100 μg/mL
  Growth temperature: 37°C
  Growth strain: Stbl3
  Growth instructions: TOP10, 37C
  Copy number: High Copy
Gene/Insert
  Gene/Insert name: Oct4-P2A-Sox2-T2A-Klf4-E2A-cMyc
  Species: M. musculus (mouse)
  Insert size (bp): 5000
  Entrez Gene: Myc (a.k.a. Myc2, Niard, Nird, bHLHe39); Sox2 (a.k.a. Sox-2, lcc, ysb); Pou5f1 (a.k.a. NF-A3, Oct-3, Oct-3/4, Oct-4, Oct3, Oct3/4, Oct4, Otf-3, Otf-4, Otf3, Otf3-rs7, Otf3g, Otf4); Klf4 (a.k.a. EZF, Gklf, Zie)
  Cloning method: Restriction Enzyme; 5′ cloning site EcoRI (not destroyed); 3′ cloning site EcoRI (not destroyed)
  Sequencing primers: 5′ ACTTTGCAGCCTGAGGGCCA
Terms and licenses: Academic/Nonprofit Terms; Industry Terms: Not Available to Industry
How to cite: FUW-OSKM was a gift from Rudolf Jaenisch (Addgene plasmid # 20328 ; http://n2t.net/addgene:20328 ; RRID:Addgene_20328)
