[The description below was written by a language model from this plasmid's Addgene catalogue record and pLannotate feature annotations shown in this document.]
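Description:
FUW-OSKM is an HIV-1-based lentiviral transfer plasmid built on the FUW (Lenti-Lox-Ubi) backbone for constitutive expression of the four mouse reprogramming factors in mammalian cells. It is propagated in E. coli through a high-copy ColE1/pUC-type origin and selected with ampicillin via the β-lactamase gene. The viral genome is transcribed in packaging cells from a CMV enhancer/promoter fused to a truncated 5' LTR. It carries the Ψ packaging signal with a partial gag fragment, the Rev response element for Rev-dependent nuclear export, and the cPPT/CTS element. A WPRE downstream of the payload enhances transcript expression, followed by a nef fragment and a second annotated truncated LTR that closes the provirus.

The payload is a single polycistronic open reading frame driven by the human ubiquitin C promoter: Oct4 (Pou5f1), Sox2, Klf4 and c-Myc, all of mouse origin, joined in that order by P2A, T2A and E2A peptides. Ribosomal skipping at each 2A sequence yields four separate proteins from one transcript, so every transduced cell receives all factors from a single integration. The feature table annotates T2A and E2A but not P2A. The roughly 80 bp gap between the Pou5f1 and Sox2 coding regions is consistent with the P2A linker named in the catalogue entry. Two same-orientation loxP sites flank the UbC promoter and the four-factor cassette, which would in principle allow Cre-mediated excision of the integrated promoter and transgenes, though the record does not state this as an intended use. The construct is used to generate induced pluripotent stem cells from somatic cells with a single vector.
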