Features (pLannotate 1.2.2; 28 found; start..end, strand, type, name):
     31..83      -  misc_feature   bom (fragment): basis of mobility region from pBR322
    238..617     +  enhancer       CMV enhancer: human cytomegalovirus immediate early enhancer
    618..817     +  promoter       CMV promoter: human cytomegalovirus (CMV) immediate early promoter
    835..1015    +  LTR            5' LTR (truncated): truncated 5' long terminal repeat (LTR) from HIV-1
   1062..1187    +  misc_feature   HIV-1 Ψ: packaging signal of human immunodeficiency virus type 1
   1171..1509    +  CDS            HIV-1 gag (fragment): gag protein from human immunodeficiency virus 1; gag
   1686..1919    +  misc_feature   RRE: The Rev response element (RRE) of HIV-1 allows for Rev-dependent mRNA export from the nucleus to the cytoplasm.
   2296..2396    +  CDS            Rev (fragment): human immunodeficiency virus 1 (HIV-1) Rev protein; rev; enhances nuclear export of unspliced and incompletely spliced viral mRNAs
   2446..2563    +  misc_feature   cPPT/CTS: central polypurine tract and central termination sequence of HIV-1
   2621..2645    -  misc_feature   MCS (fragment): pBluescript multiple cloning site
   2680..2713    +  protein_bind   loxP: Cre-mediated recombination occurs in the 8-bp core sequence (GCATACAT). Cre recombinase
   2763..3974    +  promoter       UbC promoter: human ubiquitin C promoter
   3985..4003    -  misc_feature   MCS (fragment): pUC18/19 multiple cloning site
   4012..5067    +  CDS            Pou5f1: PO5F1_MOUSE - Also known as Oct-3, Oct-4, Otf-3, Otf3. Experimental evidence at protein level: Swiss-Prot protein existence level 1. Transcription factor that binds to the octamer motif (5'- ATTTGCAT-3') (PubMed:1972777, PubMed:1690859, PubMed:1967980, PubMed:17525163, PubMed:23376973). Forms a trimeric complex with SOX2 or SOX15 on DNA and controls the expression of a number of genes involved in embryonic development such as YES1, FGF4, UTF1 and ZFP206 (PubMed:15863505, PubMed:17097055, PubMed:17496161, PubMed:19740739). Critical for early embryogenesis and for embryonic stem cell pluripotenc
   5146..6102    +  CDS            Sox2: SOX2_MOUSE - Also known as Sox-2. Experimental evidence at protein level: Swiss-Prot protein existence level 1. Transcription factor that forms a trimeric complex with POU5F1 (OCT3/4) on DNA and controls the expression of a number of genes involved in embryonic development such as YES1, FGF4, UTF1 and ZFP206 (PubMed:15863505, PubMed:17097055, PubMed:19740739). Binds to the proximal enhancer region of NANOG (PubMed:15863505). Critical for early embryogenesis and for embryonic stem cell pluripotency (By similarity). Downstream SRRT target that mediates the promotion of neural stem cell self-rene
   6118..6170    +  CDS            T2A (fragment): 2A peptide from Thosea asigna virus capsid protein Eukaryotic ribosomes fail to insert a peptide bond between the Gly and Pro residues, yielding separate polypeptides.
   6178..7626    +  CDS            Klf4: KLF4_MOUSE - Also known as Ezf, Gklf, Zie. Experimental evidence at protein level: Swiss-Prot protein existence level 1. Transcription factor; can act both as activator and as repressor. Binds the 5'-CACCC-3' core sequence. Binds to the promoter region of its own gene and can activate its own transcription. Regulates the expression of key transcription factors during embryonic development. Plays an important role in maintaining embryonic stem cells, and in preventing their differentiation. Required for establishing the barrier function of the skin and for postnatal maturation and maintenance o
   7642..7701    +  CDS            E2A: 2A peptide from equine rhinitis A virus polyprotein Eukaryotic ribosomes fail to insert a peptide bond between the Gly and Pro residues, yielding separate polypeptides.
   7756..9072    +  CDS            Myc: MYC_MOUSE - Experimental evidence at protein level: Swiss-Prot protein existence level 1. Transcription factor that binds DNA in a non-specific manner, yet also specifically recognizes the core sequence 5'-CAC[GA]TG-3'. Activates the transcription of growth-related genes. Binds to the VEGFA promoter, promoting VEGFA production and subsequent sprouting angiogenesis. Regulator of somatic reprogramming, controls self-renewal of embryonic stem cells. Functions with TAF6L to activate target gene expression through RNA polymerase II pause release (PubMed:31005419). From Mus musculus (Mouse).
   9103..9136    +  protein_bind   loxP: Cre-mediated recombination occurs in the 8-bp core sequence (GCATACAT). Cre recombinase
   9169..9192    +  misc_feature   MCS (fragment): pBluescript multiple cloning site
   9192..9780    +  misc_feature   WPRE: woodchuck hepatitis virus posttranscriptional regulatory element
   9781..9800    +  misc_feature   MCS (fragment): pBluescript multiple cloning site
   9802..10302   +  CDS            nef (fragment): NEF_HV1LA - Experimental evidence at protein level: Swiss-Prot protein existence level 1. Extracellular Nef protein targets CD4(+) T-lymphocytes for apoptosis by interacting with CXCR4 surface receptors. From Human immunodeficiency virus type 1 group M subtype B (isolate Lai) (HIV-1).
  10309..10489   +  LTR            5' LTR (truncated): truncated 5' long terminal repeat (LTR) from HIV-1
  10551..11139   -  rep_origin     ori: high-copy-number ColE1/pMB1/pBR322/pUC origin of replication
  11310..12170   -  CDS            AmpR: β-lactamase; bla; confers resistance to ampicillin, carbenicillin, and related antibiotics
  12171..12275   -  promoter       AmpR promoter: bla
>Addgene plasmid #20328 | FUW-OSKM | depositor full sequence | sequence record 9556 | Author sequence
GTCGACGGATCGGGAGATCTCCCGATCCCCTATGGTGCACTCTCAGTACAATCTGCTCTGATGCCGCATA
GTTAAGCCAGTATCTGCTCCCTGCTTGTGTGTTGGAGGTCGCTGAGTAGTGCGCGAGCAAAATTTAAGCT
ACAACAAGGCAAGGCTTGACCGACAATTGCATGAAGAATCTGCTTAGGGTTAGGCGTTTTGCGCTGCTTC
GCGATGTACGGGCCAGATATACGCGTTGACATTGATTATTGACTAGTTATTAATAGTAATCAATTACGGG
GTCATTAGTTCATAGCCCATATATGGAGTTCCGCGTTACATAACTTACGGTAAATGGCCCGCCTGGCTGA
CCGCCCAACGACCCCCGCCCATTGACGTCAATAATGACGTATGTTCCCATAGTAACGCCAATAGGGACTT
TCCATTGACGTCAATGGGTGGAGTATTTACGGTAAACTGCCCACTTGGCAGTACATCAAGTGTATCATAT
GCCAAGTACGCCCCCTATTGACGTCAATGACGGTAAATGGCCCGCCTGGCATTATGCCCAGTACATGACC
TTATGGGACTTTCCTACTTGGCAGTACATCTACGTATTAGTCATCGCTATTACCATGGTGATGCGGTTTT
GGCAGTACATCAATGGGCGTGGATAGCGGTTTGACTCACGGGGATTTCCAAGTCTCCACCCCATTGACGT
CAATGGGAGTTTGTTTTGGCACCAAAATCAACGGGACTTTCCAAAATGTCGTAACAACTCCGCCCCATTG
ACGCAAATGGGCGGTAGGCGTGTACGGTGGGAGGTCTATATAAGCAGCGCGTTTTGCCTGTACTGGGTCT
CTCTGGTTAGACCAGATCTGAGCCTGGGAGCTCTCTGGCTAACTAGGGAACCCACTGCTTAAGCCTCAAT
AAAGCTTGCCTTGAGTGCTTCAAGTAGTGTGTGCCCGTCTGTTGTGTGACTCTGGTAACTAGAGATCCCT
CAGACCCTTTTAGTCAGTGTGGAAAATCTCTAGCAGTGGCGCCCGAACAGGGACTTGAAAGCGAAAGGGA
AACCAGAGGAGCTCTCTCGACGCAGGACTCGGCTTGCTGAAGCGCGCACGGCAAGAGGCGAGGGGCGGCG
ACTGGTGAGTACGCCAAAAATTTTGACTAGCGGAGGCTAGAAGGAGAGAGATGGGTGCGAGAGCGTCAGT
ATTAAGCGGGGGAGAATTAGATCGCGATGGGAAAAAATTCGGTTAAGGCCAGGGGGAAAGAAAAAATATA
AATTAAAACATATAGTATGGGCAAGCAGGGAGCTAGAACGATTCGCAGTTAATCCTGGCCTGTTAGAAAC
ATCAGAAGGCTGTAGACAAATACTGGGACAGCTACAACCATCCCTTCAGACAGGATCAGAAGAACTTAGA
TCATTATATAATACAGTAGCAACCCTCTATTGTGTGCATCAAAGGATAGAGATAAAAGACACCAAGGAAG
CTTTAGACAAGATAGAGGAAGAGCAAAACAAAAGTAAGACCACCGCACAGCAAGCGGCCGGCCGCGCTGA
TCTTCAGACCTGGAGGAGGAGATATGAGGGACAATTGGAGAAGTGAATTATATAAATATAAAGTAGTAAA
AATTGAACCATTAGGAGTAGCACCCACCAAGGCAAAGAGAAGAGTGGTGCAGAGAGAAAAAAGAGCAGTG
GGAATAGGAGCTTTGTTCCTTGGGTTCTTGGGAGCAGCAGGAAGCACTATGGGCGCAGCGTCAATGACGC
TGACGGTACAGGCCAGACAATTATTGTCTGGTATAGTGCAGCAGCAGAACAATTTGCTGAGGGCTATTGA
GGCGCAACAGCATCTGTTGCAACTCACAGTCTGGGGCATCAAGCAGCTCCAGGCAAGAATCCTGGCTGTG
GAAAGATACCTAAAGGATCAACAGCTCCTGGGGATTTGGGGTTGCTCTGGAAAACTCATTTGCACCACTG
CTGTGCCTTGGAATGCTAGTTGGAGTAATAAATCTCTGGAACAGATTTGGAATCACACGACCTGGATGGA
GTGGGACAGAGAAATTAACAATTACACAAGCTTAATACACTCCTTAATTGAAGAATCGCAAAACCAGCAA
GAAAAGAATGAACAAGAATTATTGGAATTAGATAAATGGGCAAGTTTGTGGAATTGGTTTAACATAACAA
ATTGGCTGTGGTATATAAAATTATTCATAATGATAGTAGGAGGCTTGGTAGGTTTAAGAATAGTTTTTGC
TGTACTTTCTATAGTGAATAGAGTTAGGCAGGGATATTCACCATTATCGTTTCAGACCCACCTCCCAACC
CCGAGGGGACCCGACAGGCCCGAAGGAATAGAAGAAGAAGGTGGAGAGAGAGACAGAGACAGATCCATTC
GATTAGTGAACGGATCGGCACTGCGTGCGCCAATTCTGCAGACAAATGGCAGTATTCATCCACAATTTTA
AAAGAAAAGGGGGGATTGGGGGGTACAGTGCAGGGGAAAGAATAGTAGACATAATAGCAACAGACATACA
AACTAAAGAATTACAAAAACAAATTACAAAAATTCAAAATTTTCGGGTTTATTACAGGGACAGCAGAGAT
CCAGTTTGGTTAGTACCGGGCCCGCTCTAGTCGAGGTCGACGGTATCGATAAGCTCGCTTCACGAGATTC
CAGCAGGTCGAGGGACCTAATAACTTCGTATAGCATACATTATACGAAGTTATATTAAGGGTTCCAAGCT
TAAGCGGCCTAACCCGTGTCGGCTCCAGATCTGGCCTCCGCGCCGGGTTTTGGCGCCTCCCGCGGGCGCC
CCCCTCCTCACGGCGAGCGCTGCCACGTCAGACGAAGGGCGCAGCGAGCGTCCTGATCCTTCCGCCCGGA
CGCTCAGGACAGCGGCCCGCTGCTCATAAGACTCGGCCTTAGAACCCCAGTATCAGCAGAAGGACATTTT
AGGACGGGACTTGGGTGACTCTAGGGCACTGGTTTTCTTTCCAGAGAGCGGAACAGGCGAGGAAAAGTAG
TCCCTTCTCGGCGATTCTGCGGAGGGATCTCCGTGGGGCGGTGAACGCCGATGATTATATAAGGACGCGC
CGGGTGTGGCACAGCTAGTTCCGTCGCAGCCGGGATTTGGGTCGCGGTTCTTGTTTGTGGATCGCTGTGA
TCGTCACTTGGTGAGTAGCGGGCTGCTGGGCTGGCCGGGGCTTTCGTGGCCGCCGGGCCGCTCGGTGGGA
CGGAAGCGTGTGGAGAGACCGCCAAGGGCTGTAGTCTGGGTCCGCGAGCAAGGTTGCCCTGAACTGGGGG
TTGGGGGGAGCGCAGCAAAATGGCGGCTGTTCCCGAGTCTTGAATGGAAGACGCTTGTGAGGCGGGCTGT
GAGGTCGTTGAAACAAGGTGGGGGGCATGGTGGGCGGCAAGAACCCAAGGTCTTGAGGCCTTCGCTAATG
CGGGAAAGCTCTTATTCGGGTGAGATGGGCTGGGGCACCATCTGGGGACCCTGACGTGAAGTTTGTCACT
GACTGGAGAACTCGGTTTGTCGTCTGTTGCGGGGGCGGCAGTTATGGCGGTGCCGTTGGGCAGTGCACCC
GTACCTTTGGGAGCGCGCGCCCTCGTCGTGTCGTGACGTCACCCGTTCTGTTGGCTTATAATGCAGGGTG
GGGCCACCTGCCGGTAGGTGTGCGGTAGGCTTTTCTCCGTCGCAGGACGCAGGGTTCGGGCCTAGGGTAG
GCTCTCCTGAATCGACAGGCGCCGGACCTCTGGTGAGGGGAGGGATAAGTGAGGCGTCAGTTTCTTTGGT
CGGTTTTATGTACCTATCTTCTTAAGTAGCTGAAGCTCCGGTTTTGAACTATGCGCTCGGGGTTGGCGAG
TGTGTTTTGTGAAGTTTTTTAGGCACCTTTTGAAATGTAATCATTTGGGTCAATATGTAATTTTCAGTGT
TAGACTAGTAAATTGTCCGCTAAATTCTGGCCGTTTTTGGCTTTTTTGTTAGACGAAGCTTGGGCTGCAG
GTCGACTCTAGAGAATTCGCCATGGCTGGACACCTGGCTTCAGACTTCGCCTTCTCACCCCCACCAGGTG
GGGGTGATGGGTCAGCAGGGCTGGAGCCGGGCTGGGTGGATCCTCGAACCTGGCTAAGCTTCCAAGGGCC
TCCAGGTGGGCCTGGAATCGGACCAGGCTCAGAGGTATTGGGGATCTCCCCATGTCCGCCCGCATACGAG
TTCTGCGGAGGGATGGCATACTGTGGACCTCAGGTTGGACTGGGCCTAGTCCCCCAAGTTGGCGTGGAGA
CTTTGCAGCCTGAGGGCCAGGCAGGAGCACGAGTGGAAAGCAACTCAGAGGGAACCTCCTCTGAGCCCTG
TGCCGACCGCCCCAATGCCGTGAAGTTGGAGAAGGTGGAACCAACTCCCGAGGAGTCCCAGGACATGAAA
GCCCTGCAGAAGGAGCTAGAACAGTTTGCCAAGCTGCTGAAGCAGAAGAGGATCACCTTGGGGTACACCC
AGGCCGACGTGGGGCTCACCCTGGGCGTTCTCTTTGGAAAGGTGTTCAGCCAGACCACCATCTGTCGCTT
CGAGGCCTTGCAGCTCAGCCTTAAGAACATGTGTAAGCTGCGGCCCCTGCTGGAGAAGTGGGTGGAGGAA
GCCGACAACAATGAGAACCTTCAGGAGATATGCAAATCGGAGACCCTGGTGCAGGCCCGGAAGAGAAAGC
GAACTAGCATTGAGAACCGTGTGAGGTGGAGTCTGGAGACCATGTTTCTGAAGTGCCCGAAGCCCTCCCT
ACAGCAGATCACTCACATCGCCAATCAGCTTGGGCTAGAGAAGGATGTGGTTCGAGTATGGTTCTGTAAC
CGGCGCCAGAAGGGCAAAAGATCAAGTATTGAGTATTCCCAACGAGAAGAGTATGAGGCTACAGGGACAC
CTTTCCCAGGGGGGGCTGTATCCTTTCCTCTGCCCCCAGGTCCCCACTTTGGCACCCCAGGCTATGGAAG
CCCCCACTTCACCACACTCTACTCAGTCCCTTTTCCTGAGGGCGAGGCCTTTCCCTCTGTTCCCGTCACT
GCTCTGGGCTCTCCCATGCATTCAAACGCTAGCGGCAGCGGCGCCACAAACTTCTCTCTGCTAAAGCAAG
CAGGTGATGTTGAAGAAAACCCCGGGCCTGCATGCATGTATAACATGATGGAGACGGAGCTGAAGCCGCC
GGGCCCGCAGCAAGCTTCGGGGGGCGGCGGCGGAGGAGGCAACGCCACGGCGGCGGCGACCGGCGGCAAC
CAGAAGAACAGCCCGGACCGCGTCAAGAGGCCCATGAACGCCTTCATGGTATGGTCCCGGGGGCAGCGGC
GTAAGATGGCCCAGGAGAACCCCAAGATGCACAACTCGGAGATCAGCAAGCGCCTGGGCGCGGAGTGGAA
ACTTTTGTCCGAGACCGAGAAGCGGCCGTTCATCGACGAGGCCAAGCGGCTGCGCGCTCTGCACATGAAG
GAGCACCCGGATTATAAATACCGGCCGCGGCGGAAAACCAAGACGCTCATGAAGAAGGATAAGTACACGC
TTCCCGGAGGCTTGCTGGCCCCCGGCGGGAACAGCATGGCGAGCGGGGTTGGGGTGGGCGCCGGCCTGGG
TGCGGGCGTGAACCAGCGCATGGACAGCTACGCGCACATGAACGGCTGGAGCAACGGCAGCTACAGCATG
ATGCAGGAGCAGCTGGGCTACCCGCAGCACCCGGGCCTCAACGCTCACGGCGCGGCACAGATGCAACCGA
TGCACCGCTACGACGTCAGCGCCCTGCAGTACAACTCCATGACCAGCTCGCAGACCTACATGAACGGCTC
GCCCACCTACAGCATGTCCTACTCGCAGCAGGGCACCCCCGGTATGGCGCTGGGCTCCATGGGCTCTGTG
GTCAAGTCCGAGGCCAGCTCCAGCCCCCCCGTGGTTACCTCTTCCTCCCACTCCAGGGCGCCCTGCCAGG
CCGGGGACCTCCGGGACATGATCAGCATGTACCTCCCCGGCGCCGAGGTGCCGGAGCCCGCTGCGCCCAG
TAGACTGCACATGGCCCAGCACTACCAGAGCGGCCCGGTGCCCGGCACGGCCATTAACGGCACACTGCCC
CTGTCGCACATGGCATGCGGCTCCGGCGAGGGCAGGGGAAGTCTTCTAACATGCGGGGACGTGGAGGAAA
ATCCCGGCCCACTCGAGATGAGGCAGCCACCTGGCGAGTCTGACATGGCTGTCAGCGACGCTCTGCTCCC
GTCCTTCTCCACGTTCGCGTCCGGCCCGGCGGGAAGGGAGAAGACACTGCGTCCAGCAGGTGCCCCGACT
AACCGTTGGCGTGAGGAACTCTCTCACATGAAGCGACTTCCCCCACTTCCCGGCCGCCCCTACGACCTGG
CGGCGACGGTGGCCACAGACCTGGAGAGTGGCGGAGCTGGTGCAGCTTGCAGCAGTAACAACCCGGCCCT
CCTAGCCCGGAGGGAGACCGAGGAGTTCAACGACCTCCTGGACCTAGACTTTATCCTTTCCAACTCGCTA
ACCCACCAGGAATCGGTGGCCGCCACCGTGACCACCTCGGCGTCAGCTTCATCCTCGTCTTCCCCAGCGA
GCAGCGGCCCTGCCAGCGCGCCCTCCACCTGCAGCTTCAGCTATCCGATCCGGGCCGGGGGTGACCCGGG
CGTGGCTGCCAGCAACACAGGTGGAGGGCTCCTCTACAGCCGAGAATCTGCGCCACCTCCCACGGCCCCC
TTCAACCTGGCGGACATCAATGACGTGAGCCCCTCGGGCGGCTTCGTGGCTGAGCTCCTGCGGCCGGAGT
TGGACCCAGTATACATTCCGCCACAGCAGCCTCAGCCGCCAGGTGGCGGGCTGATGGGCAAGTTTGTGCT
GAAGGCGTCTCTGACCACCCCTGGCAGCGAGTACAGCAGCCCTTCGGTCATCAGTGTTAGCAAAGGAAGC
CCAGACGGCAGCCACCCCGTGGTAGTGGCGCCCTACAGCGGTGGCCCGCCGCGCATGTGCCCCAAGATTA
AGCAAGAGGCGGTCCCGTCCTGCACGGTCAGCCGGTCCCTAGAGGCCCATTTGAGCGCTGGACCCCAGCT
CAGCAACGGCCACCGGCCCAACACACACGACTTCCCCCTGGGGCGGCAGCTCCCCACCAGGACTACCCCT
ACACTGAGTCCCGAGGAACTGCTGAACAGCAGGGACTGTCACCCTGGCCTGCCTCTTCCCCCAGGATTCC
ATCCCCATCCGGGGCCCAACTACCCTCCTTTCCTGCCAGACCAGATGCAGTCACAAGTCCCCTCTCTCCA
TTATCAAGAGCTCATGCCACCGGGTTCCTGCCTGCCAGAGGAGCCCAAGCCAAAGAGGGGAAGAAGGTCG
TGGCCCCGGAAAAGAACAGCCACCCACACTTGTGACTATGCAGGCTGTGGCAAAACCTATACCAAGAGTT
CTCATCTCAAGGCACACCTGCGAACTCACACAGGCGAGAAACCTTACCACTGTGACTGGGACGGCTGTGG
GTGGAAATTCGCCCGCTCCGATGAACTGACCAGGCACTACCGCAAACACACAGGGCACCGGCCCTTTCAG
TGCCAGAAGTGCGACAGGGCCTTTTCCAGGTCGGACCACCTTGCCTTACACATGAAGAGGCACTTTCTCG
AGGGCTCGGGCCAGTGTACTAATTATGCTCTCTTGAAATTGGCTGGAGATGTTGAGAGCAACCCAGGTCC
CGGCGCGCCACTGGATTTCCTTTGGGCGTTGGAAACCCCGCAGACAGCCACGACGATGCCCCTCAACGTG
AACTTCACCAACAGGAACTATGACCTCGACTACGACTCCGTACAGCCCTATTTCATCTGCGACGAGGAAG
AGAATTTCTATCACCAGCAACAGCAGAGCGAGCTGCAGCCGCCCGCGCCCAGTGAGGATATCTGGAAGAA
ATTCGAGCTGCTTCCCACCCCGCCCCTGTCCCCGAGCCGCCGCTCCGGGCTCTGCTCTCCATCCTATGTT
GCGGTCGCTACGTCCTTCTCCCCAAGGGAAGACGATGACGGCGGCGGTGGCAACTTCTCCACCGCCGATC
AGCTGGAGATGATGACCGAGTTACTTGGAGGAGACATGGTGAACCAGAGCTTCATCTGCGATCCTGACGA
CGAGACCTTCATCAAGAACATCATCATCCAGGACTGTATGTGGAGCGGTTTCTCAGCCGCTGCCAAGCTG
GTCTCGGAGAAGCTGGCCTCCTACCAGGCTGCGCGCAAAGACAGCACCAGCCTGAGCCCCGCCCGCGGGC
ACAGCGTCTGCTCCACCTCCAGCCTGTACCTGCAGGACCTCACCGCCGCCGCGTCCGAGTGCATTGACCC
CTCAGTGGTCTTTCCCTACCCGCTCAACGACAGCAGCTCGCCCAAATCCTGTACCTCGTCCGATTCCACG
GCCTTCTCTCCTTCCTCGGACTCGCTGCTGTCCTCCGAGTCCTCCCCACGGGCCAGCCCTGAGCCCCTAG
TGCTGCATGAGGAGACACCGCCCACCACCAGCAGCGACTCTGAAGAAGAGCAAGAAGATGAGGAAGAAAT
TGATGTGGTGTCTGTGGAGAAGAGGCAAACCCCTGCCAAGAGGTCGGAGTCGGGCTCATCTCCATCCCGA
GGCCACAGCAAACCTCCGCACAGCCCACTGGTCCTCAAGAGGTGCCACGTCTCCACTCACCAGCACAACT
ACGCCGCACCCCCCTCCACAAGGAAGGACTATCCAGCTGCCAAGAGGGCCAAGTTGGACAGTGGCAGGGT
CCTGAAGCAGATCAGCAACAACCGCAAGTGCTCCAGCCCCAGGTCCTCAGACACGGAGGAAAACGACAAG
AGGCGGACACACAACGTCTTGGAACGTCAGAGGAGGAACGAGCTGAAGCGCAGCTTTTTTGCCCTGCGTG
ACCAGATCCCTGAATTGGAAAACAACGAAAAGGCCCCCAAGGTAGTGATCCTCAAAAAAGCCACCGCCTA
CATCCTGTCCATTCAAGCAGACGAGCACAAGCTCACCTCTGAAAAGGACTTATTGAGGAAACGACGAGAA
CAGTTGAAACACAAACTCGAACAGCTTCGAAACTCTGGTGCATAAGGCGCGCCGAATTCGTCGAGGGACC
TAATAACTTCGTATAGCATACATTATACGAAGTTATACATGTTTAAGGGTTCCGGTTCCACTAGGTACAA
TTCGATATCAAGCTTATCGATAATCAACCTCTGGATTACAAAATTTGTGAAAGATTGACTGGTATTCTTA
ACTATGTTGCTCCTTTTACGCTATGTGGATACGCTGCTTTAATGCCTTTGTATCATGCTATTGCTTCCCG
TATGGCTTTCATTTTCTCCTCCTTGTATAAATCCTGGTTGCTGTCTCTTTATGAGGAGTTGTGGCCCGTT
GTCAGGCAACGTGGCGTGGTGTGCACTGTGTTTGCTGACGCAACCCCCACTGGTTGGGGCATTGCCACCA
CCTGTCAGCTCCTTTCCGGGACTTTCGCTTTCCCCCTCCCTATTGCCACGGCGGAACTCATCGCCGCCTG
CCTTGCCCGCTGCTGGACAGGGGCTCGGCTGTTGGGCACTGACAATTCCGTGGTGTTGTCGGGGAAATCA
TCGTCCTTTCCTTGGCTGCTCGCCTGTGTTGCCACCTGGATTCTGCGCGGGACGTCCTTCTGCTACGTCC
CTTCGGCCCTCAATCCAGCGGACCTTCCTTCCCGCGGCCTGCTGCCGGCTCTGCGGCCTCTTCCGCGTCT
TCGCCTTCGCCCTCAGACGAGTCGGATCTCCCTTTGGGCCGCCTCCCCGCATCGATACCGTCGACCTCGA
TCGAGACCTAGAAAAACATGGAGCAATCACAAGTAGCAATACAGCAGCTACCAATGCTGATTGTGCCTGG
CTAGAAGCACAAGAGGAGGAGGAGGTGGGTTTTCCAGTCACACCTCAGGTACCTTTAAGACCAATGACTT
ACAAGGCAGCTGTAGATCTTAGCCACTTTTTAAAAGAAAAGGGGGGACTGGAAGGGCTAATTCACTCCCA
ACGAAGACAAGATATCCTTGATCTGTGGATCTACCACACACAAGGCTACTTCCCTGATTGGCAGAACTAC
ACACCAGGGCCAGGGATCAGATATCCACTGACCTTTGGATGGTGCTACAAGCTAGTACCAGTTGAGCAAG
AGAAGGTAGAAGAAGCCAATGAAGGAGAGAACACCCGCTTGTTACACCCTGTGAGCCTGCATGGGATGGA
TGACCCGGAGAGAGAAGTATTAGAGTGGAGGTTTGACAGCCGCCTAGCATTTCATCACATGGCCCGAGAG
CTGCATCCGGACTGTACTGGGTCTCTCTGGTTAGACCAGATCTGAGCCTGGGAGCTCTCTGGCTAACTAG
GGAACCCACTGCTTAAGCCTCAATAAAGCTTGCCTTGAGTGCTTCAAGTAGTGTGTGCCCGTCTGTTGTG
TGACTCTGGTAACTAGAGATCCCTCAGACCCTTTTAGTCAGTGTGGAAAATCTCTAGCAGCATGTGAGCA
AAAGGCCAGCAAAAGGCCAGGAACCGTAAAAAGGCCGCGTTGCTGGCGTTTTTCCATAGGCTCCGCCCCC
CTGACGAGCATCACAAAAATCGACGCTCAAGTCAGAGGTGGCGAAACCCGACAGGACTATAAAGATACCA
GGCGTTTCCCCCTGGAAGCTCCCTCGTGCGCTCTCCTGTTCCGACCCTGCCGCTTACCGGATACCTGTCC
GCCTTTCTCCCTTCGGGAAGCGTGGCGCTTTCTCATAGCTCACGCTGTAGGTATCTCAGTTCGGTGTAGG
TCGTTCGCTCCAAGCTGGGCTGTGTGCACGAACCCCCCGTTCAGCCCGACCGCTGCGCCTTATCCGGTAA
CTATCGTCTTGAGTCCAACCCGGTAAGACACGACTTATCGCCACTGGCAGCAGCCACTGGTAACAGGATT
AGCAGAGCGAGGTATGTAGGCGGTGCTACAGAGTTCTTGAAGTGGTGGCCTAACTACGGCTACACTAGAA
GAACAGTATTTGGTATCTGCGCTCTGCTGAAGCCAGTTACCTTCGGAAAAAGAGTTGGTAGCTCTTGATC
CGGCAAACAAACCACCGCTGGTAGCGGTGGTTTTTTTGTTTGCAAGCAGCAGATTACGCGCAGAAAAAAA
GGATCTCAAGAAGATCCTTTGATCTTTTCTACGGGGTCTGACGCTCAGTGGAACGAAAACTCACGTTAAG
GGATTTTGGTCATGAGATTATCAAAAAGGATCTTCACCTAGATCCTTTTAAATTAAAAATGAAGTTTTAA
ATCAATCTAAAGTATATATGAGTAAACTTGGTCTGACAGTTACCAATGCTTAATCAGTGAGGCACCTATC
TCAGCGATCTGTCTATTTCGTTCATCCATAGTTGCCTGACTCCCCGTCGTGTAGATAACTACGATACGGG
AGGGCTTACCATCTGGCCCCAGTGCTGCAATGATACCGCGAGACCCACGCTCACCGGCTCCAGATTTATC
AGCAATAAACCAGCCAGCCGGAAGGGCCGAGCGCAGAAGTGGTCCTGCAACTTTATCCGCCTCCATCCAG
TCTATTAATTGTTGCCGGGAAGCTAGAGTAAGTAGTTCGCCAGTTAATAGTTTGCGCAACGTTGTTGCCA
TTGCTACAGGCATCGTGGTGTCACGCTCGTCGTTTGGTATGGCTTCATTCAGCTCCGGTTCCCAACGATC
AAGGCGAGTTACATGATCCCCCATGTTGTGCAAAAAAGCGGTTAGCTCCTTCGGTCCTCCGATCGTTGTC
AGAAGTAAGTTGGCCGCAGTGTTATCACTCATGGTTATGGCAGCACTGCATAATTCTCTTACTGTCATGC
CATCCGTAAGATGCTTTTCTGTGACTGGTGAGTACTCAACCAAGTCATTCTGAGAATAGTGTATGCGGCG
ACCGAGTTGCTCTTGCCCGGCGTCAATACGGGATAATACCGCGCCACATAGCAGAACTTTAAAAGTGCTC
ATCATTGGAAAACGTTCTTCGGGGCGAAAACTCTCAAGGATCTTACCGCTGTTGAGATCCAGTTCGATGT
AACCCACTCGTGCACCCAACTGATCTTCAGCATCTTTTACTTTCACCAGCGTTTCTGGGTGAGCAAAAAC
AGGAAGGCAAAATGCCGCAAAAAAGGGAATAAGGGCGACACGGAAATGTTGAATACTCATACTCTTCCTT
TTTCAATATTATTGAAGCATTTATCAGGGTTATTGTCTCATGAGCGGATACATATTTGAATGTATTTAGA
AAAATAAACAAATAGGGGTTCCGCGCACATTTCCCCGAAAAGTGCCACCTGAC
