>Addgene plasmid #20328 | FUW-OSKM | addgene partial sequence | sequence record 26201 | 20328 with hUBCpro-F
AGTGTGTTTTGTGAGTTTTTTAGGCACCTTTTGAAATGTAATCATTTGGGTCAATATGTAATTTTCAGTG
TTAGACTAGTAAATTGTCCGCTAAATTCTGGCCGTTTTTGGCTTTTTTGTTAGACGAAGCTTGGGCTGCA
GGTCGACTCTAGAGAATTCGCCATGGCTGGACACCTGGCTTCAGACTTCGCCTTCTCACCCCCACCAGGT
GGGGGTGATGGGTCAGCAGGGCTGGAGCCGGGCTGGGTGGATCCTCGAACCTGGCTAAGCTTCCAAGGGC
CTCCAGGTGGGCCTGGAATCGGACCAGGCTCAGAGGTATTGGGGATCTCCCCATGTCCGCCCGCATACGA
GTTCTGCGGAGGGATGGCATACTGTGGACCTCAGGTTGGACTGGGCCTAGTCCCCCAAGTTGGCGTGGAG
ACTTTGCAGCCTGAGGGCCAGGCAGGAGCACGAGTGGAAAGCAACTCAGAGGGAACCTCCTCTGAGCCCT
GTGCCGACCGCCCCAATGCCGTGAAGTTGGAGAAGGTGGAACCAACTCCCGAGGAGTCCCAGGACATGAA
AGCCCTGCAGAAGGAGCTAGAACAGTTTGCCAAGCTGCTGAAGCAGAAGAGGATCACCTTGGGGTACACC
CAGGCCGACGTGGGGCTCACCCTGGGCGTTCTCTTTGGAAAGGTGTTCAGCCAGACCACCATCTGTCGCT
TCGAGG
