>Addgene plasmid #20328 | FUW-OSKM | addgene partial sequence | sequence record 56360 | hUBCpro-F 5'-TGAAGCTCCGGTTTTGAACT-3'
GTGAGTTTTTTAGGCACCTTTTGAAATGTAATCATTTGGGTCAATATGTAATTTTCAGTGTTAGACTAGT
AAATTGTCCGCTAAATTCTGGCCGTTTTTGGCTTTTTTGTTAGACGAAGCTTGGGCTGCAGGTCGACTCT
AGAGAATTCGCCATGGCTGGACACCTGGCTTCAGACTTCGCCTTCTCACCCCCACCAGGTGGGGGTGATG
GGTCAGCAGGGCTGGAGCCGGGCTGGGTGGATCCTCGAACCTGGCTAAGCTTCCAAGGGCCTCCAGGTGG
GCCTGGAATCGGACCAGGCTCAGAGGTATTGGGGATCTCCCCATGTCCGCCCGCATACGAGTTCTGCGGA
GGGATGGCATACTGTGGACCTCAGGTTGGACTGGGCCTAGTCCCCCAAGTTGGCGTGGAGACTTTGCAGC
CTGAGGGCCAGGCAGGAGCACGAGTGGAAAGCAACTCAGAGGGAACCTCCTCTGAGCCCTGTGCCGACCG
CCCCAATGCCGTGAAGTTGGAGAAGGTGGAACCAACTCCCGAGGAGTCCCAGGACATGAAAGCCCTGCAG
AAGGAGCTAGAACAGTTTGCCAAGCTGCTGAAGCAGAAGAGGATCACCTTGGGGTACACCCAGGCCGACG
TGGGGCTCACCCTGGGCGTTCTCTTTGGAAAGGTGTTCAGCCAGACCACCATCTGTCGCTTCGAGGCCTT
GCAGCTCAGCCTTAAGAACATGTGTAAGCTGCGGCCCCTGCTGGAGAAGTGGGTGGAGGAAGCCGACAAC
AATGAGAACCTTCAGGAGATATGCAAATCGGAGACCCTGGTGCAGGCCCGGAAGAGAAAGCGAACTAGCA
TTGAGAACCGTGTGAGGTGGAGTCTGGAGACCATG
