>Addgene plasmid #20328 | FUW-OSKM | addgene partial sequence | sequence record 56361 | hUBCpro-F 5'-TGAAGCTCCGGTTTTGAACT-3'
GTGAGTTTTTTAGGCACCTTTTGAAATGTAATCATTTGGGTCAATATGTAATTTTCAGTGTTAGACTAGT
AAATTGTCCGCTAAATTCTGGCCGTTTTTGGCTTTTTTGTTAGACGAAGCTTGGGCTGCAGGTCGACTCT
AGAGAATTCGCCATGGCTGGACACCTGGCTTCAGACTTCGCCTTCTCACCCCCACCAGGTGGGGGTGATG
GGTCAGCAGGGCTGGAGCCGGGCTGGGTGGATCCTCGAACCTGGCTAAGCTTCCAAGGGCCTCCAGGTGG
GCCTGGAATCGGACCAGGCTCAGAGGTATTGGGGATCTCCCCATGTCCGCCCGCATACGAGTTCTGCGGA
GGGATGGCATACTGTGGACCTCAGGTTGGACTGGGCCTAGTCCCCCAAGTTGGCGTGGAGACTTTGCAGC
CTGAGGGCCAGGCAGGAGCACGAGTGGAAAGCAACTCAGAGGGAACCTCCTCTGAGCCCTGTGCCGACCG
CCCCAATGCCGTGAAGTTGGAGAAGGTGGAACCAACTCCCGAGGAGTCCCAGGACATGAAAGCCCTGCAG
AAGGAGCTAGAACAGTTTGCCAAGCTGCTGAAGCAGAAGAGGATCACCTTGGGGTACACCCAGGCCGACG
TGGGGCTCACCCTGGGCGTTCTCTTTGGAAAGGTGTTCAGCCAGACCACCATCTGTCGCTTCGAGGCCTT
GCAGCTCAGCCTTAAGAACATGTGTAAGCTGCGGCCCCTGCTGGAGAAGTGGGTGGAGGAAGCCGACAAC
AATGAGAACCTTCAGGAGATATGCAAATCGGAGACCCTGGTGC
